Addgene plasmid #222014: pGEX-N-TEV-Twin-Strep
Purpose: (Empty Backbone) Express C-terminal Tobacco Etch Virus (TEV) protease cleavable Twin-Strep-tagged protein (ENLYFQGS-WSHPQFEK-(GGGS)2-GGSA-WSHPQFEK) in E.coli
Depositing lab: Chiaki Murakami. Depositing organization: Chiba University.
Backbone
  Vector backbone: pGEX-6P-1
  Backbone manufacturer: Cytiva
  Backbone size (bp): 3679
  Modifications to backbone: The TEV cleavable site (ENLYFQG) and Twin-strep tag were inserted instead of GST protein.
  Vector type: Bacterial Expression
  Promoter: lac promoter
  Tag / fusion protein: TEV cleavable site (ENLYFQG) (C terminal on backbone); Twin-strep-tag (C terminal on backbone)
Growth in bacteria
  Bacterial resistance: Ampicillin, 100 μg/mL
  Growth temperature: 37°C
  Growth strain: DH5alpha
  Copy number: Unknown
Gene/Insert
  Cloning method: Gibson Cloning
  Sequencing primers: 5′ CATTAGGCACCCCAGGCTTTACACTTTATG; 3′ GCTTACAGACAAGCTGTGACCGTC
Terms and licenses: Academic/Nonprofit Terms; Industry Terms: Not Available to Industry
Depositor comments: The plasmid can be linearized using the restriction enzyme (XhoI). DNA (CDS) can be inserted through in-fusion cloning.
How to cite: pGEX-N-TEV-Twin-Strep was a gift from Chiaki Murakami (Addgene plasmid # 222014 ; http://n2t.net/addgene:222014 ; RRID:Addgene_222014)
