[The description below was written by a language model from this plasmid's Addgene catalogue record and pLannotate feature annotations shown in this document.]
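Description:
pGEX-N-TEV-Twin-Strep is an empty bacterial expression backbone derived from pGEX-6P-1, in which the GST coding region has been removed and replaced by a TEV protease recognition site followed by a Twin-Strep-tag. The resulting plasmid is about 3.7 kb. It replicates in E. coli from a ColE1/pMB1-type origin and is selected with ampicillin through the β-lactamase (AmpR) gene and its own promoter; short remnants of the pBR322 rop and bom regions are also annotated. The record lists the copy number as unknown.

Expression is driven by the lac promoter, with an upstream CAP binding site and a downstream lac operator. The plasmid carries lacI under its own promoter, so the repressor is supplied in cis and transcription can be induced with IPTG. A coding sequence of interest is inserted upstream of the tag region, giving a fusion protein with the TEV site and then the Twin-Strep-tag at its C terminus, despite the "N" in the plasmid name. According to the depositor, the vector is linearised with XhoI and the insert is added by homology-based (In-Fusion or Gibson-type) cloning. The Twin-Strep-tag consists of two Strep-tag II units joined by a flexible glycine/serine linker and binds Strep-Tactin resins tightly, allowing affinity purification. TEV cleavage can then remove the tag, leaving most of the protease recognition sequence on the protein's C terminus. The automated annotation detects only a short fragment of the tag and does not mark the TEV site, so the tag layout described here relies on the catalogue entry.
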