Features (pLannotate 1.2.2; 12 found; start..end, strand, type, name):
    173..194     +  protein_bind   CAP binding site: CAP binding activates transcription in the presence of cAMP. E. coli catabolite activator protein
    209..239     +  promoter       lac promoter: promoter for the E. coli lac operon
    247..263     +  protein_bind   lac operator: The lac repressor binds to the lac operator to inhibit transcription in E. coli. This inhibition can be relieved by adding lactose or isopropyl-β-D-thiogalactopyranoside (IPTG). lac repressor encoded by lacI
    333..349     +  CDS            Twin-Strep-tag (fragment): two Strep-Tag®II moieties connected by a linker for enhanced binding to Strep-Tactin®, an engineered form of streptavidin (Schmidt et al., 2013)
    425..464     +  CDS            rop (fragment): Rop protein, which maintains plasmids at low copy number; rop
    566..606     +  misc_feature   bom (fragment): basis of mobility region from pBR322
    711..815     +  promoter       AmpR promoter: bla
    816..1676    +  CDS            AmpR: β-lactamase; bla; confers resistance to ampicillin, carbenicillin, and related antibiotics
   1847..2435    +  rep_origin     ori: high-copy-number ColE1/pMB1/pBR322/pUC origin of replication
   2621..2672    -  misc_feature   bom (fragment): basis of mobility region from pBR322
   2679..2756    +  promoter       lacI promoter: lacI
   2757..160     +  CDS            lacI (across the origin): lac repressor; lacI; The lac repressor binds to the lac operator to inhibit transcription in E. coli. This inhibition can be relieved by adding lactose or isopropyl-β-D-thiogalactopyranoside (IPTG).
>Addgene plasmid #222014 | pGEX-N-TEV-Twin-Strep | addgene full sequence | sequence record 457136 | Addgene NGS Result
TCAGGGCCAGGCGGTGAAGGGCAATCAGCTGTTGCCCGTCTCACTGGTGAAAAGAAAAACCACGCTAGCG
CCCAATACGCAAACCGCCTCTCCCCGCGCGTTGGCCGATTCATTAATGCAGCTGGCACGACAGGTTTCCC
GACTGGAAAGCGGGCAGTGAGCGCAACGCAATTAATGTAAGTTAGCTCACTCATTAGGCACCCCAGGCTT
TACACTTTATGCTTCCGGCTCGTATGTTGTGTGGAATTGTGAGCGGATAACAATTTCACACAGGAAACAG
TATTCTCGAGGAAAACCTCTATTTTCAAGGCGCCACCATGTGGTCTCATCCCCAGTTCGAAAAAGGTGGT
GGAAGTGGTGGGGGCTCAGGAGGATCAGCCTGGTCACACCCTCAGTTCGAGAAGTGAAGATCTTGACTGA
CGATCTGCCTCGCGCGTTTCGGTGATGACGGTGAAAACCTCTGACACATGCAGCTCCCGGAGACGGTCAC
AGCTTGTCTGTAAGCGGATGCCGGGAGCAGACAAGCCCGTCAGGGCGCGTCAGCGGGTGTTGGCGGGTGT
CGGGGCGCAGCCATGACCCAGTCACGTAGCGATAGCGGAGTGTATAATTCTTGAAGACGAAAGGGCCTCG
TGATACGCCTATTTTTATAGGTTAATGTCATGATAATAATGGTTTCTTAGACGTCAGGTGGCACTTTTCG
GGGAAATGTGCGCGGAACCCCTATTTGTTTATTTTTCTAAATACATTCAAATATGTATCCGCTCATGAGA
CAATAACCCTGATAAATGCTTCAATAATATTGAAAAAGGAAGAGTATGAGTATTCAACATTTCCGTGTCG
CCCTTATTCCCTTTTTTGCGGCATTTTGCCTTCCTGTTTTTGCTCACCCAGAAACGCTGGTGAAAGTAAA
AGATGCTGAAGATCAGTTGGGTGCACGAGTGGGTTACATCGAACTGGATCTCAACAGCGGTAAGATCCTT
GAGAGTTTTCGCCCCGAAGAACGTTTTCCAATGATGAGCACTTTTAAAGTTCTGCTATGTGGCGCGGTAT
TATCCCGTGTTGACGCCGGGCAAGAGCAACTCGGTCGCCGCATACACTATTCTCAGAATGACTTGGTTGA
GTACTCACCAGTCACAGAAAAGCATCTTACGGATGGCATGACAGTAAGAGAATTATGCAGTGCTGCCATA
ACCATGAGTGATAACACTGCGGCCAACTTACTTCTGACAACGATCGGAGGACCGAAGGAGCTAACCGCTT
TTTTGCACAACATGGGGGATCATGTAACTCGCCTTGATCGTTGGGAACCGGAGCTGAATGAAGCCATACC
AAACGACGAGCGTGACACCACGATGCCTGCAGCAATGGCAACAACGTTGCGCAAACTATTAACTGGCGAA
CTACTTACTCTAGCTTCCCGGCAACAATTAATAGACTGGATGGAGGCGGATAAAGTTGCAGGACCACTTC
TGCGCTCGGCCCTTCCGGCTGGCTGGTTTATTGCTGATAAATCTGGAGCCGGTGAGCGTGGGTCTCGCGG
TATCATTGCAGCACTGGGGCCAGATGGTAAGCCCTCCCGTATCGTAGTTATCTACACGACGGGGAGTCAG
GCAACTATGGATGAACGAAATAGACAGATCGCTGAGATAGGTGCCTCACTGATTAAGCATTGGTAACTGT
CAGACCAAGTTTACTCATATATACTTTAGATTGATTTAAAACTTCATTTTTAATTTAAAAGGATCTAGGT
GAAGATCCTTTTTGATAATCTCATGACCAAAATCCCTTAACGTGAGTTTTCGTTCCACTGAGCGTCAGAC
CCCGTAGAAAAGATCAAAGGATCTTCTTGAGATCCTTTTTTTCTGCGCGTAATCTGCTGCTTGCAAACAA
AAAAACCACCGCTACCAGCGGTGGTTTGTTTGCCGGATCAAGAGCTACCAACTCTTTTTCCGAAGGTAAC
TGGCTTCAGCAGAGCGCAGATACCAAATACTGTCCTTCTAGTGTAGCCGTAGTTAGGCCACCACTTCAAG
AACTCTGTAGCACCGCCTACATACCTCGCTCTGCTAATCCTGTTACCAGTGGCTGCTGCCAGTGGCGATA
AGTCGTGTCTTACCGGGTTGGACTCAAGACGATAGTTACCGGATAAGGCGCAGCGGTCGGGCTGAACGGG
GGGTTCGTGCACACAGCCCAGCTTGGAGCGAACGACCTACACCGAACTGAGATACCTACAGCGTGAGCTA
TGAGAAAGCGCCACGCTTCCCGAAGGGAGAAAGGCGGACAGGTATCCGGTAAGCGGCAGGGTCGGAACAG
GAGAGCGCACGAGGGAGCTTCCAGGGGGAAACGCCTGGTATCTTTATAGTCCTGTCGGGTTTCGCCACCT
CTGACTTGAGCGTCGATTTTTGTGATGCTCGTCAGGGGGGCGGAGCCTATGGAAAAACGCCAGCAACGCG
GCCTTTTTACGGTTCCTGGCCTTTTGCTGGCCTTTTGCTCACATGTTCTTTCCTGCGTTATCCCCTGATT
CTGTGGATAACCGTATTACCGCCTTTGAGTGAGCTGATACCGCTCGCCGCAGCCGAACGACCGAGCGCAG
CGAGTCAGTGAGCGAGGAAGCGGAAGAGCGCCTGATGCGGTATTTTCTCCTTACGCATCTGTGCGGTATT
TCACACCGCATAAATTCCGACACCATCGAATGGCGCAAAACCTTTCGCGGTATGGCATGATAGCGCCCGG
AAGAGAGTCAATTCAGGGTGGTGAATGTGAAACCAGTAACGTTATACGATGTCGCAGAGTATGCCGGTGT
CTCTTATCAGACCGTTTCCCGCGTGGTGAACCAGGCCAGCCACGTTTCTGCGAAAACGCGGGAAAAAGTG
GAAGCGGCGATGGCGGAGCTGAATTACATTCCCAACCGCGTGGCACAACAACTGGCGGGCAAACAGTCGT
TGCTGATTGGCGTTGCCACCTCCAGTCTGGCCCTGCACGCGCCGTCGCAAATTGTCGCGGCGATTAAATC
TCGCGCCGATCAACTGGGTGCCAGCGTGGTGGTGTCGATGGTAGAACGAAGCGGCGTCGAAGCCTGTAAA
GCGGCGGTGCACAATCTTCTCGCGCAACGCGTCAGTGGGCTGATCATTAACTATCCGCTGGATGACCAGG
ATGCCATTGCTGTGGAAGCTGCCTGCACTAATGTTCCGGCGTTATTTCTTGATGTCTCTGACCAGACACC
CATCAACAGTATTATTTTCTCCCATGAAGACGGTACGCGACTGGGCGTGGAGCATCTGGTCGCATTGGGT
CACCAGCAAATCGCGCTGTTAGCGGGCCCATTAAGTTCTGTCTCGGCGCGTCTGCGTCTGGCTGGCTGGC
ATAAATATCTCACTCGCAATCAAATTCAGCCGATAGCGGAACGGGAAGGCGACTGGAGTGCCATGTCCGG
TTTTCAACAAACCATGCAAATGCTGAATGAGGGCATCGTTCCCACTGCGATGCTGGTTGCCAACGATCAG
ATGGCGCTGGGCGCAATGCGCGCCATTACCGAGTCCGGGCTGCGCGTTGGTGCGGATATCTCGGTAGTGG
GATACGACGATACCGAAGACAGCTCATGTTATATCCCGCCGTTAACCACCATCAAACAGGATTTTCGCCT
GCTGGGGCAAACCAGCGTGGACCGCTTGCTGCAACTCTC
